Addgene plasmid #237387: pTG612
Purpose: mStayGold^NSEC^ repair template
Depositing lab: Ariel Pani. Depositing organization: University of Virginia. Publication: Engineering the C. elegans genome with a nested, self-excising selection cassette. Gibney TV, Pani AM. Genetics. 2026 Jan 20:iyag016. doi: 10.1093/genetics/iyag016. PubMed 41557645.
Backbone
  Vector backbone: pUC19
Growth in bacteria
  Bacterial resistance: Ampicillin, 100 μg/mL
  Growth temperature: 37°C
  Growth strain: DH5alpha
  Copy number: Unknown
Gene/Insert
  Gene/Insert name: mStayGold^NSEC^
  Species: C. elegans (nematode), Synthetic
  Insert size (bp): 5800
Terms and licenses: Academic/Nonprofit Terms; Industry Terms: Not Available to Industry
Depositor comments: Please visit https://doi.org/10.1101/2025.04.11.648432 for bioRxiv preprint.
How to cite: pTG612 was a gift from Ariel Pani (Addgene plasmid # 237387 ; http://n2t.net/addgene:237387 ; RRID:Addgene_237387)
