[The description below was written by a language model from this plasmid's Addgene catalogue record and pLannotate feature annotations shown in this document.]
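Description:
pTG612 is a pUC19-based bacterial plasmid that serves as a repair template for CRISPR-type genome engineering in C. elegans, carrying mStayGold interrupted by a nested, self-excising selection cassette (NSEC). It is propagated in E. coli through the high-copy pUC/ColE1 origin and selected with ampicillin via the bla gene. Remnants of the pUC19 lac promoter/operator and lacZα region flank the roughly 5.8 kb insert.

The annotated cassette is bounded by two loxP sites in the same orientation. Between them lie a fragment matching hsp-16.1, which likely marks a heat-shock regulatory region next to the Cre recombinase coding sequence, followed by a tbb-2 terminator fragment. Also inside are a sqt-1 collagen gene, whose mutant forms give visible body-shape or movement phenotypes, and hph, which confers hygromycin resistance. In self-excising cassette designs of this kind, hygromycin selection and the visible phenotype identify animals carrying the insertion. Heat-shock induction of Cre then removes everything between the loxP sites, leaving a single loxP scar. "Nested" suggests that the cassette sits within the fluorescent protein sequence, probably in an intron, so that excision restores an uninterrupted tag, but the record does not spell this out.

The feature table does not annotate mStayGold itself. The short "mEGFP" fragment hits beside the second loxP probably reflect shared C. elegans synthetic introns rather than GFP coding sequence. No homology arms are annotated or described, so users presumably supply locus-specific arms, for instance by PCR or cloning. The promoters driving sqt-1 and hph are not identified in the record.
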