Features (pLannotate 1.2.2; 20 found; start..end, strand, type, name):
      1..589     +  rep_origin     ori: high-copy-number ColE1/pMB1/pBR322/pUC origin of replication
    772..864     +  CDS            lacI (fragment): lac repressor; lacI; The lac repressor binds to the lac operator to inhibit transcription in E. coli. This inhibition can be relieved by adding lactose or isopropyl-β-D-thiogalactopyranoside (IPTG).
    877..898     +  protein_bind   CAP binding site: CAP binding activates transcription in the presence of cAMP. E. coli catabolite activator protein
    913..943     +  promoter       lac promoter: promoter for the E. coli lac operon
    951..967     +  protein_bind   lac operator: The lac repressor binds to the lac operator to inhibit transcription in E. coli. This inhibition can be relieved by adding lactose or isopropyl-β-D-thiogalactopyranoside (IPTG). lac repressor encoded by lacI
   1181..1214    -  protein_bind   loxP: Cre-mediated recombination occurs in the 8-bp core sequence (GCATACAT). Cre recombinase
   1219..1272    -  CDS            hsp-16.1 (fragment): HSP11_CAEEL - Also known as hsp16-1b. Experimental evidence at transcript level: Swiss-Prot protein existence level 2. From Caenorhabditis elegans.
   1621..2700    +  CDS            cre: RECR_BPP1 - Experimental evidence at protein level: Swiss-Prot protein existence level 1. Catalyzes site-specific recombination between two 34-base- pair LOXP sites. Its role is to maintain the phage genome as a monomeric unit-copy plasmid in the lysogenic state. From Escherichia phage P1 (Bacteriophage P1).
   2709..2743    +  terminator     tbb-2 terminator (fragment): tbb-2; transcription terminator for the C. elegans tubulin beta-2 gene
   3121..4092    +  CDS            sqt-1: SQT1_CAEEL - Also known as rol-5. Protein inferred from homology: Swiss-Prot protein existence level 3. Nematode cuticles are composed largely of collagen-like proteins. The cuticle functions both as an exoskeleton and as a barrier to protect the worm from its environment. This is a collagen critical for organismal morphogenesis. Mutations in sqt-1 can lengthen, shorten, or helically twist the entire animal. From Caenorhabditis elegans.
   4502..5524    +  CDS            hph: KHYB_ECOLX - Experimental evidence at protein level: Swiss-Prot protein existence level 1. The aminoglycoside phosphotransferases achieve inactivation of their antibiotic substrates by phosphorylation. Only phosphorylates hygromycin and closely related compounds such as demethyl analogs and destomycin. From Escherichia coli.
   5641..5674    -  protein_bind   loxP: Cre-mediated recombination occurs in the 8-bp core sequence (GCATACAT). Cre recombinase
   5807..5861    -  CDS            mEGFP (fragment): monomeric enhanced GFP, optimized with synthetic introns for expression in C. elegans
   6137..6190    -  CDS            mEGFP (fragment): monomeric enhanced GFP, optimized with synthetic introns for expression in C. elegans
   6539..6568    -  CDS            mEGFP (fragment): monomeric enhanced GFP, optimized with synthetic introns for expression in C. elegans
   6718..6875    +  CDS            lacZα (fragment): LacZα fragment of β-galactosidase; lacZ fragment
   6881..6980    -  misc_feature   bom (fragment): basis of mobility region from pBR322
   7082..7117    -  CDS            rop (fragment): Rop protein, which maintains plasmids at low copy number; rop
   7212..7316    +  promoter       AmpR promoter: bla
   7317..8177    +  CDS            AmpR: β-lactamase; bla; confers resistance to ampicillin, carbenicillin, and related antibiotics
>Addgene plasmid #237387 | pTG612 | addgene full sequence | sequence record 471703 | Addgene NGS Result
TTGAGATCCTTTTTTTCTGCGCGTAATCTGCTGCTTGCAAACAAAAAAACCACCGCTACCAGCGGTGGTT
TGTTTGCCGGATCAAGAGCTACCAACTCTTTTTCCGAAGGTAACTGGCTTCAGCAGAGCGCAGATACCAA
ATACTGTTCTTCTAGTGTAGCCGTAGTTAGGCCACCACTTCAAGAACTCTGTAGCACCGCCTACATACCT
CGCTCTGCTAATCCTGTTACCAGTGGCTGCTGCCAGTGGCGATAAGTCGTGTCTTACCGGGTTGGACTCA
AGACGATAGTTACCGGATAAGGCGCAGCGGTCGGGCTGAACGGGGGGTTCGTGCACACAGCCCAGCTTGG
AGCGAACGACCTACACCGAACTGAGATACCTACAGCGTGAGCTATGAGAAAGCGCCACGCTTCCCGAAGG
GAGAAAGGCGGACAGGTATCCGGTAAGCGGCAGGGTCGGAACAGGAGAGCGCACGAGGGAGCTTCCAGGG
GGAAACGCCTGGTATCTTTATAGTCCTGTCGGGTTTCGCCACCTCTGACTTGAGCGTCGATTTTTGTGAT
GCTCGTCAGGGGGGCGGAGCCTATGGAAAAACGCCAGCAACGCGGCCTTTTTACGGTTCCTGGCCTTTTG
CTGGCCTTTTGCTCACATGTTCTTTCCTGCGTTATCCCCTGATTCTGTGGATAACCGTATTACCGCCTTT
GAGTGAGCTGATACCGCTCGCCGCAGCCGAACGACCGAGCGCAGCGAGTCAGTGAGCGAGGAAGCGGAAC
AGCGCCCAATACGCAAACCGCCTCTCCCCGCGCGTTGGCCGATTCATTAATGCAGCTGGCACGACAGGTT
TCCCGACTGGAAAGCGGGCAGTGAGCGCAACGCAATTAATGTGAGTTAGCTCACTCATTAGGCACCCCAG
GCTTTACACTTTATGCTTCCGGCTCGTATGTTGTGTGGAATTGTGAGCGGATAACAATTTCACACAGGAA
ACAGCTATGACCATGATTACGCCAAGCTCGTTATCGATTTCCTAGGTTCACAATTTTCCTGCTCGGACAT
GTCATTTGCCCTACTAGTCCGGAGGCTCCGGAGGCTCCTGCACCAGAACCTCCGCCAGAACCGCCTCCGG
ATCCCGATGCAGATCCTCCGCTAGCCTGAAAATTTAAATAGCAGACTCTCGTTCATGTGTATAACTTCGT
ATAATGTATGCTATACGAAGTTATTCGCGAGATCACCAAAAACGGAACGTTGAGCTGGACGGAAATAGTG
GTAAAGTGACATGATTATAGTTTGAAGATTTCTAATTTCACAATTAGAGCAAATGTTGTTCGGTATTTAT
TTTCAACGGTATTTATACTATTTTCCACCTTTTTCTAGAACATTCGAGCTGCTTGTTGCAAAAGGAGGGC
GACTCACATTCGGTACATGGAAAAGTAGTGTACACAATAAAGAGACCCAGATACATTTTCCGTCTGCGTC
TCTTTGCACCCACCGGGAGTATTTTCAAACGAATGCATCTAGGACCTTCTAGAACATTCTGTAAGGCTGC
AGAATGCGGGTATATAAGGAAAGCGGGCTCAGAGGAAGCCAACACGCTTTGTTCTAGTGCATCTAAAAAA
CTTCGAAAATATGTCAAATCTTCTCACTGTTCATCAAAATCTTCCAGCACTTCCAGTTGACGCGACAAGT
GATGAAGTTCGCAAGAACCTCATGGATATGTTCCGTGACAGACAAGCCTTCTCGGAACACACTTGGAAGA
TGCTTCTCTCAGTGTGCCGTTCTTGGGCTGCCTGGTGCAAGCTTAACAACCGCAAGTGGTTCCCAGCCGA
GCCAGAAGACGTTCGTGACTACTTGCTCTACCTCCAAGCTCGTGGATTGGCGGTGAAGACGATCCAACAA
CATCTCGGACAGCTCAATATGCTCCATCGCCGATCTGGACTTCCACGCCCATCAGATTCTAATGCCGTAT
CTCTCGTAATGAGACGTATCCGCAAGGAAAATGTTGATGCTGGAGAGAGAGCCAAGCAAGCCCTTGCATT
CGAGAGGTAAGTTTAAACATGATTTTACTAACTAACTAATCTGATTTAAATTTTCAGAACCGACTTCGAT
CAGGTCCGTTCTCTTATGGAAAATTCCGATCGTTGCCAGGACATCCGAAACCTCGCCTTCCTCGGAATTG
CTTACAACACACTTCTCCGTATCGCCGAAATTGCCCGCATTCGCGTCAAGGATATTAGTCGCACAGACGG
AGGAAGAATGCTCATCCACATCGGACGTACAAAAACGCTGGTCTCGACTGCCGGAGTCGAAAAAGCGCTC
TCCCTGGGCGTGACTAAGCTAGTTGAGCGCTGGATTTCGGTTTCCGGAGTCGCCGATGATCCAAATAATT
ATCTATTTTGTCGTGTTCGCAAGAACGGAGTTGCTGCCCCGAGTGCAACATCACAACTCTCGACTCGAGC
TCTTGAAGGAATCTTCGAAGCTACTCATCGCCTGATCTACGGAGCCAAGGATGATTCCGGACAGCGGTAT
TTAGCGTGGTCTGGACATTCCGCCCGTGTCGGAGCTGCCCGTGACATGGCTCGCGCTGGAGTTTCCATCC
CAGAGATTATGCAAGCCGGAGGTTGGACCAACGTCAACATTGTGATGAACTATATTAGAAACTTGGATTC
TGAAACTGGCGCCATGGTTCGTCTTCTCGAAGACGGTGATTAAGATAAATGCAAAATCCTTTCAAGCATT
CCCTTCTTCTCTACGTACGCTGCCCTCGATTGTCTATCTTCCATTCTCACCAAGTTTCAACAACTTTATT
CAGTCATTCTTCTCTGGTTCATTTCCCAACCAATCTTCCCGAATAAAGCCCATCTGTCCTTTCGGCCACA
TTCCTCACCTACATCCGTACTCCTTATCTCCCGTTCTTATCCAGTCTTTTATCGTCTCTGCGTCTCGCAC
ACGTGTCTCGTCGGTAATGTATATAAATATCAAAAAAAACTTGAAAACTTGCGGAAAGATTTCCTAATAA
AAGGAGACGAATCCGGTAGGAAATCGACAAGTCTCTGCTTCTCGAAGACTAGGTGAGTTACATTTCTTTG
GCCGAATTATTTTGAAATCCTAAATTTGATAATTTCAGAGATGTCTGTAAAATTGGCTTGCTACGTCACC
GCTTCGGTCACTGTCGCCACTCTTATGGTATGCTTCATGACCATGTCAACCATCTACTCGGAGGTTGATG
GATTCAGAGAGAAGCTTGATACCGAGATGAATGTGTTCAGACAATCTACCAATGGATTGTGGAAGGACAT
AGTTGTCATCGGAAGATCTAGCAAGCGTGTCCGTTGTCAATATGAAGAGACCAACGCTACCCCAACTCCA
CATGCTGATGGATCCCCATCTGCACCTCCGGGACAGCCACCAGCAGTTCCACCAGTCTTCAACCAGCCAA
AGACTCCAAATGGAGCCAATGGAAATGGACCTACGTGTAACTGCAACGCTGATAACAAGTGTCCAGCTGG
ACCATCTGGACCAAAAGGAGTTCCAGGAGTTCCAGGACTTGATGGAGTCCCAGGATTGGACGGTGTTCCA
GGAGTTGGAGCTGATGATATCGCTCCACAACGCGAGTCTGTCGGATGCTTCACTTGCCCACAAGGACCAG
TTGGACCACCAGGAGCTCTTGGAAGACCAGGACCACGTGGACTTCCTGGCCCCAGGGGTCAAAATGGAAA
CCCAGGAAGAGATGGACAACCAGGACATCCAGGAGAGCAAGGATCATCCGGTCAAATCGGAAAGATCGGA
GAGCCAGGACCACCAGGAGAGAAGGGACGCGACGCCGAGCATCCAATCGGAAGACCAGGACCAAAGGGAC
CAAGAGGAGATCAAGGACCAACAGGACCAGCTGGACAGAACGGTCTTCACGGACCACCAGGAGAGCCAGG
AACCGTTGGACCAGAAGGACCATCTGGAAAGCAAGGACGTCAAGGACCAGACGGAACCCAGGGAGAGACT
GGACCAGACGGAAGACCAGGAAAGGATGCCGAGTACTGCCAGTGCCCAGACAAGTCTCCACCATCAGAAG
CAGTCAACGCCAACCGTGGATACAGAAATATCTAAATTGTTGGTGTTTTCTAATAAAATATTTGAGATTC
AAGGCCTATTTTTGCTTTCGTCGTAAATCTACACACGCGTCTCTTCCGTGCGAGAGTCCAAGCCAGCAGC
CAAATTCGTTGAGTGAGTATTCAACGTTTATACGTTGTCAGGCAACGAGAAATAGGAAAATGCATCGGGA
AATGTTCTTTTTTCGATTTTTTCCAAGGTTTTGACAAATTTTACCACGAATTTTGCTATGTTTTCAATTA
AAAAATATGTTATTCAACTGTTTCTATGAGGAAAATAAGGCTTTGCATGTAATTTTCTTATTCAGCATAA
TTTTTAATTAATTTGAATTTTCTGTCCTAACGTTTATTTTGTTTTCTTGGTTATGACTGATGTGAAATTA
ATTTTTGAATTTTAAGGTAATATGAAAAAGCCTGAACTGACTGCGACGTCTGTCGAGAAGTTTCTGATCG
AAAAGTTCGACAGCGTCTCCGACCTGATGCAGCTCTCGGAGGGCGAAGAATCTCGTGCTTTCAGCTTCGA
TGTAGGAGGGCGTGGATATGTCCTGCGCGTAAATAGCTGCGCCGATGGTTTCTACAAAGATCGTTATGTT
TATCGGCACTTTGCATCGGCCGCGCTCCCGATTCCGGAAGTGCTTGACATTGGGGAATTCAGCGAGAGCC
TGACCTATTGCATCTCCCGCCGTGCACAGGGTGTCACGTTGCAAGACCTGCCTGAAACCGAACTGCCCGC
TGTTCTGCAGCCGGTCGCGGAGGCCATGGATGCGATCGCTGCGGCCGATCTTAGCCAGACGAGCGGGTTC
GGCCCATTCGGACCGCAAGGAATCGGTCAATACACTACATGGCGTGATTTCATATGCGCGATTGCTGATC
CCCATGTGTATCACTGGCAAACTGTGATGGACGACACCGTCAGTGCGTCCGTCGCGCAGGCTCTCGATGA
GCTGATGCTTTGGGCCGAGGACTGCCCCGAAGTCCGGCACCTCGTGCACGCGGATTTCGGCTCCAACAAC
GTACTAACAGACAATGGCCGCATAACAGCGGTCATTGACTGGAGCGAGGCGATGTTCGGGGATTCCCAAT
ACGAGGTCGCCAACATCTTCTTCTGGAGGCCGTGGTTGGCTTGTATGGAGCAGCAGACGCGCTACTTCGA
GCGGAGGCATCCGGAGCTTGCAGGATCGCCGCGGCTCCGGGCGTATATGCTCCGCATTGGTCTTGACCAA
CTCTATCAGAGCTTGGTTGACGGCAATTTCGATGATGCAGCTTGGGCGCAGGGTCGATGCGACGCAATCG
TCCGATCCGGAGCCGGGACTGTCGGGCGTACACAAATCGCCCGCAGAAGCGCGGCCGTCTGGACCGATGG
CTGTGTAGAAGTACTCGCCGATAGTGGAAACAGGAGGCCATCGACGCGGCCCCGGGCCAAGGAGTAGATT
TTCAAATTTTAAATACTGAATATTTGTTTTTTTTCCTATTATTTATTTATTCTCTTTGTGTTTTTTTTCT
TGCTTTGTAAAAAATTAATTCAATCCAAATCTAAGCATGCATAACTTCGTATAATGTATGCTATACGAAG
TTATCTCCCGTTCGTGGGAGGCCCAGATGCGCGCTTAAGTTATATATTTGTTTAAACTTACCTTTCCGGA
TTGACCGGTGAGGTGGGCCTCGAGGGTCTCGGATTGGATGATGTGGTCACGCTCCTCGGTGTCGTCCTGA
AAATTTAAATCAGATTAGTTAGTTAGTAAAATCATGTTTAAACTTACCTTGGATTGGGTGTATTGCTTAC
GGATCCAGTGGAATGGGACGTCTGGGGCTGGTTGGTTGTGGAGTGGCTTGATGATGGTGTTTTGGTAGGC
CTCGACGCACTTGGACTCGTCGGAGAGGAGTGGGTATTGGAGGGTGACGGTGCACTCGACTCCGTCGTCG
ATTGGGATGTGTTGGACCTCGTTTGGGAGGGAGACGTCCATGTCTCCGGTGAGGACTGGGGAGTTCTCCT
TGAAGTCTTGTCCGGTGAACTCGACGATGTTGTGGTAGGTTCCGTTCTGAAAATTTAAATATGTATGGTT
AGTTAGTACCGAACTGTTTAAACTTACCTTCATGAAGTGTTGGTGCTTGGCGTGGATGGATCCGTCTCCC
TTGTATTGGATGTGACGGTCGTAGGTGAATCCCTCTGGCATGACCTCGTGGAACCAGTTCTTGAGTCCGG
ATGGGTACTTGGTGTAGTACTTCATTCCGTATCCGAAGGAGGTTCCGAGGGCGGCCCAGGACATTGGGAG
CTTTCCGGAGGTGCAGACGTACTTTCCCTGAAAATTTAAATAATCAGGGTTAGTTAGTATATATATGTTT
AAACTTACCTTGTGGGATCCCTCGTGGGAGTTTCCCTCTCCCTCTCCCTCGACGGTGAAGGACTTTCCGT
TGATGGTTCCCTTGAGTTGGAACTTGAATGGGACGACTCCGGTGAAGAGCTCCTCTCCGGTGGAGACCAT
CGATGCTCCGTCGAGGGAACGGAATTGAGCAAGTTGCTCGGAGGAAACAGATCCAGACTCCTTCCTAGGC
TCGCAGTTCTCTTGTTCAGACATATCGTTAGCACGACTAGTGCATTGGGATATCCCAATACGCGTCAATT
CACTGGCCGTCGTTTTACAACGTCGTGACTGGGAAAACCCTGGCGTTACCCAACTTAATCGCCTTGCAGC
ACATCCCCCTTTCGCCAGCTGGCGTAATAGCGAAGAGGCCCGCACCGATCGCCCTTCCCAACAGTTGCGC
AGCCTGAATGGCGAATGGCGCCTGATGCGGTATTTTCTCCTTACGCATCTGTGCGGTATTTCACACCGCA
TATGGTGCACTCTCAGTACAATCTGCTCTGATGCCGCATAGTTAAGCCAGCCCCGACACCCGCCAACACC
CGCTGACGCGCCCTGACGGGCTTGTCTGCTCCCGGCATCCGCTTACAGACAAGCTGTGACAGTCTCCGGG
AGCTGCATGTGTCAGAGGTTTTCACCGTCATCACCGAAACGCGCGAGACAAAAGGGCCTCGTGATACGCC
TATTTTTATAGGTTAATGTCATGATAATAATGGTTTCTTAGACGTCAGGTGGCACTTTTCGGGGAAATGT
GCGCGGAACCCCTATTTGTTTATTTTTCTAAATACATTCAAATATGTATCCGCTCATGAGACAATAACCC
TGATAAATGCTTCAATAATATTGAAAAAGGAAGAGTATGAGTATTCAACATTTCCGTGTCGCCCTTATTC
CCTTTTTTGCGGCATTTTGCCTTCCTGTTTTTGCTCACCCAGAAACGCTGGTGAAAGTAAAAGATGCTGA
AGATCAGTTGGGTGCACGAGTGGGTTACATCGAACTGGATCTCAACAGCGGTAAGATCCTTGAGAGTTTT
CGCCCCGAAGAACGTTTTCCAATGATGAGCACTTTTAAAGTTCTGCTATGTGGCGCGGTATTATCCCGTA
TTGACGCCGGGCAAGAGCAACTCGGTCGCCGCATACACTATTCTCAGAATGACTTGGTTGAGTACTCACC
AGTCACAGAAAAGCATCTTACGGATGGCATGACAGTAAGAGAATTATGCAGTGCTGCCATAACCATGAGT
GATAACACTGCGGCCAACTTACTTCTGACAACGATCGGAGGACCGAAGGAGCTAACCGCTTTTTTGCACA
ACATGGGGGATCATGTAACTCGCCTTGATCGTTGGGAACCGGAGCTGAATGAAGCCATACCAAACGACGA
GCGTGACACCACGATGCCTGTAGCAATGGCAACAACGTTGCGCAAACTATTAACTGGCGAACTACTTACT
CTAGCTTCCCGGCAACAATTAATAGACTGGATGGAGGCGGATAAAGTTGCAGGACCACTTCTGCGCTCGG
CCCTTCCGGCTGGCTGGTTTATTGCTGATAAATCTGGAGCCGGTGAGCGTGGTTCTCGCGGTATCATTGC
AGCACTGGGGCCAGATGGTAAGCCCTCCCGTATCGTAGTTATCTACACGACGGGGAGTCAGGCAACTATG
GATGAACGAAATAGACAGATCGCTGAGATAGGTGCCTCACTGATTAAGCATTGGTAACTGTCAGACCAAG
TTTACTCATATATACTTTAGATTGATTTAAAACTTCATTTTTAATTTAAAAGGATCTAGGTGAAGATCCT
TTTTGATAATCTCATGACCAAAATCCCTTAACGTGAGTTTTCGTTCCACTGAGCGTCAGACCCCGTAGAA
AAGATCAAAGGATCTTC
